Addgene plasmid #76940: NEK8 gRNA (BRDN0001145560)
Purpose: 3rd generation lentiviral gRNA plasmid targeting human NEK8
Depositing lab: John Doench & David Root. Depositing organization: Broad Institute. Publication: Optimized sgRNA design to maximize activity and minimize off-target effects of CRISPR-Cas9. Doench JG, Fusi N, Sullender M, Hegde M, Vaimberg EW, Donovan KF, Smith I, Tothova Z, Wilen C, Orchard R, Virgin HW, Listgarten J, Root DE. Nat Biotechnol. 2016 Jan 18. doi: 10.1038/nbt.3437. PubMed 26780180.
Backbone
  Vector backbone: lentiGuide-Puro
  Backbone manufacturer: Zhang Lab (Addgene plasmid # 52963)
  Vector type: Mammalian Expression, Lentiviral, CRISPR
  Selectable markers: Puromycin
Growth in bacteria
  Bacterial resistance: Ampicillin, 100 μg/mL
  Growth temperature: 37°C
  Growth strain: DH5alpha
  Copy number: High Copy
Gene/Insert
  Gene/Insert name: NEK8 (alt names: NEK8; NM_178170.2)
  gRNA/shRNA sequence: CACCGATCTTGACGACCATG
  Species: H. sapiens (human)
  Entrez Gene: NEK8 (a.k.a. JCK, NEK12A, NPHP9, RHPD2)
  Promoter: hU6
  Cloning method: Unknown
  Sequencing primers: 5′ U6-F; 3′ pS2-R
Terms and licenses: Academic/Nonprofit Terms; Industry Terms: Not Available to Industry
Depositor comments: The gRNA was designed to target the following Genbank reference sequence(s): NM_178170.2. Note that this plasmid does NOT contain Cas9. It should be used in conjunction with lentiCas9-Blast (Addgene #52962) or otherwise with cell lines already expressing Cas9. Browse the full kinome gRNA library at http://www.addgene.org/pooled-library/broadgpp-human-kinome/ or visit http://www.broadinstitute.org/rnai/public/ for detailed protocols and information.
How to cite: NEK8 gRNA (BRDN0001145560) was a gift from John Doench & David Root (Addgene plasmid # 76940 ; http://n2t.net/addgene:76940 ; RRID:Addgene_76940)
