[The description below was written by a language model from this plasmid's Addgene catalogue record and pLannotate feature annotations shown in this document.]
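Description:
NEK8 gRNA (BRDN0001145560) is a third-generation lentiviral CRISPR guide plasmid built on the lentiGuide-Puro backbone, carrying a single guide RNA directed against human NEK8 (also known as JCK, NEK12A, NPHP9 or RHPD2), a member of the NIMA-related kinase family. In bacteria it is maintained as a high-copy plasmid through a ColE1/pUC-type origin and selected with ampicillin via the β-lactamase gene. The backbone also retains an f1 origin, an SV40 origin and poly(A) signal, and remnants of lac and T7/T3 promoter elements from the parental cloning vector.

The lentiviral transfer cassette begins with an RSV promoter fused to a truncated HIV-1 5' LTR, which makes genomic RNA production Tat-independent. This is followed by the Ψ packaging signal with a partial gag region, and the Rev response element for Rev-dependent nuclear export. Next, a human U6 RNA polymerase III promoter drives the NEK8-targeting spacer joined to the Streptococcus pyogenes Cas9 guide scaffold, followed by the central polypurine tract. A second cassette uses the EF-1α core promoter with its intron A to express puromycin N-acetyltransferase for selection of transduced mammalian cells, with a WPRE to enhance transcript expression. It ends at a self-inactivating ΔU3 3' LTR.

The plasmid does not encode Cas9, so it must be used with a separate Cas9 lentiviral vector or in cells that already express Cas9. The guide was designed against a NEK8 reference transcript and belongs to a human kinome gRNA collection, so it can be used for NEK8 knockout on its own or alongside the other guides in that set.
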