Features (pLannotate 1.2.2; 29 found; start..end, strand, type, name):
     14..80      +  CDS            small t antigen (fragment): SV40 (simian virus 40) small t antigen
    106..317     +  promoter       EF-1α core promoter: core promoter for human elongation factor EF-1α
    318..1256    +  intron         EF-1α intron A: intron upstream of the start codon of human EF-1α
   1278..1877    +  CDS            PuroR (fragment): puromycin N-acetyltransferase; pac from Streptomyces; confers resistance to puromycin
   1893..2481    +  misc_feature   WPRE: woodchuck hepatitis virus posttranscriptional regulatory element
   2532..2551    +  misc_feature   cPPT/CTS (fragment): central polypurine tract and central termination sequence of HIV-1
   2553..2786    +  LTR            3' LTR (ΔU3): self-inactivating 3' long terminal repeat (LTR) from HIV-1
   2864..2985    +  polyA_signal   SV40 poly(A) signal: SV40 polyadenylation signal
   3025..3160    +  rep_origin     SV40 ori: SV40 origin of replication
   3181..3199    -  promoter       T7 promoter: promoter for bacteriophage T7 RNA polymerase
   3207..3362    +  CDS            lacZα (fragment): LacZα fragment of β-galactosidase; lacZ fragment
   3367..3795    +  rep_origin     f1 ori (sequence partly withheld): f1 bacteriophage origin of replication; arrow indicates direction of (+) strand synthesis
   3848..3952    +  promoter       AmpR promoter: bla
   3953..4813    +  CDS            AmpR: β-lactamase; bla; confers resistance to ampicillin, carbenicillin, and related antibiotics
   4984..5572    +  rep_origin     ori: high-copy-number ColE1/pMB1/pBR322/pUC origin of replication
   5755..5847    +  CDS            lacI (fragment): lac repressor; lacI; The lac repressor binds to the lac operator to inhibit transcription in E. coli. This inhibition can be relieved by adding lactose or isopropyl-β-D-thiogalactopyranoside (IPTG).
   5860..5881    +  protein_bind   CAP binding site: CAP binding activates transcription in the presence of cAMP. E. coli catabolite activator protein
   5896..5926    +  promoter       lac promoter: promoter for the E. coli lac operon
   5934..5950    +  protein_bind   lac operator: The lac repressor binds to the lac operator to inhibit transcription in E. coli. This inhibition can be relieved by adding lactose or isopropyl-β-D-thiogalactopyranoside (IPTG). lac repressor encoded by lacI
   5995..6013    +  promoter       T3 promoter: promoter for bacteriophage T3 RNA polymerase
   6041..6267    +  promoter       RSV promoter: Rous sarcoma virus enhancer/promoter
   6268..6448    +  LTR            5' LTR (truncated): truncated 5' long terminal repeat (LTR) from HIV-1
   6495..6620    +  misc_feature   HIV-1 Ψ: packaging signal of human immunodeficiency virus type 1
   6604..6967    +  CDS            HIV-1 gag (fragment): gag protein from human immunodeficiency virus 1; gag
   7113..7346    +  misc_feature   RRE: The Rev response element (RRE) of HIV-1 allows for Rev-dependent mRNA export from the nucleus to the cytoplasm.
   7723..7749    +  CDS            Rev (fragment): human immunodeficiency virus 1 (HIV-1) Rev protein; rev; enhances nuclear export of unspliced and incompletely spliced viral mRNAs
   7753..7993    +  promoter       U6 promoter: RNA polymerase III promoter for human U6 snRNA
   8023..8098    +  misc_RNA       gRNA scaffold: guide RNA scaffold for the Streptococcus pyogenes CRISPR/Cas9 system
   8154..8271    +  misc_feature   cPPT/CTS: central polypurine tract and central termination sequence of HIV-1
>Addgene plasmid #76940 | NEK8 gRNA (BRDN0001145560) | addgene full sequence | sequence record 186804 | Addgene Assembled Sequence
CCCGGGTGCAAAGATGGATAAAGTTTTAAACAGAGAGGAATCTTTGCAGCTAATGGACCTTCTAGGTCTT
GAAAGGAGTGGGAATTGGCTCCGGTGCCCGTCAGTGGGCAGAGCGCACATCGCCCACAGTCCCCGAGAAG
TTGGGGGGAGGGGTCGGCAATTGATCCGGTGCCTAGAGAAGGTGGCGCGGGGTAAACTGGGAAAGTGATG
TCGTGTACTGGCTCCGCCTTTTTCCCGAGGGTGGGGGAGAACCGTATATAAGTGCAGTAGTCGCCGTGAA
CGTTCTTTTTCGCAACGGGTTTGCCGCCAGAACACAGGTAAGTGCCGTGTGTGGTTCCCGCGGGCCTGGC
CTCTTTACGGGTTATGGCCCTTGCGTGCCTTGAATTACTTCCACCTGGCTGCAGTACGTGATTCTTGATC
CCGAGCTTCGGGTTGGAAGTGGGTGGGAGAGTTCGAGGCCTTGCGCTTAAGGAGCCCCTTCGCCTCGTGC
TTGAGTTGAGGCCTGGCCTGGGCGCTGGGGCCGCCGCGTGCGAATCTGGTGGCACCTTCGCGCCTGTCTC
GCTGCTTTCGATAAGTCTCTAGCCATTTAAAATTTTTGATGACCTGCTGCGACGCTTTTTTTCTGGCAAG
ATAGTCTTGTAAATGCGGGCCAAGATCTGCACACTGGTATTTCGGTTTTTGGGGCCGCGGGCGGCGACGG
GGCCCGTGCGTCCCAGCGCACATGTTCGGCGAGGCGGGGCCTGCGAGCGCGGCCACCGAGAATCGGACGG
GGGTAGTCTCAAGCTGGCCGGCCTGCTCTGGTGCCTGGCCTCGCGCCGCCGTGTATCGCCCCGCCCTGGG
CGGCAAGGCTGGCCCGGTCGGCACCAGTTGCGTGAGCGGAAAGATGGCCGCTTCCCGGCCCTGCTGCAGG
GAGCTCAAAATGGAGGACGCGGCGCTCGGGAGAGCGGGCGGGTGAGTCACCCACACAAAGGAAAAGGGCC
TTTCCGTCCTCAGCCGTCGCTTCATGTGACTCCACGGAGTACCGGGCGCCGTCCAGGCACCTCGATTAGT
TCTCGAGCTTTTGGAGTACGTCGTCTTTAGGTTGGGGGGAGGGGTTTTATGCGATGGAGTTTCCCCACAC
TGAGTGGGTGGAGACTGAAGTTAGGCCAGCTTGGCACTTGATGTAATTCTCCTTGGAATTTGCCCTTTTT
GAGTTTGGATCTTGGTTCATTCTCAAGCCTCAGACAGTGGTTCAAAGTTTTTTTCTTCCATTTCAGGTGT
CGTGACGTACGGCCACCATGACCGAGTACAAGCCCACGGTGCGCCTCGCCACCCGCGACGACGTCCCCAG
GGCCGTACGCACCCTCGCCGCCGCGTTCGCCGACTACCCCGCCACGCGCCACACCGTCGATCCGGACCGC
CACATCGAGCGGGTCACCGAGCTGCAAGAACTCTTCCTCACGCGCGTCGGGCTCGACATCGGCAAGGTGT
GGGTCGCGGACGACGGCGCCGCCGTGGCGGTCTGGACCACGCCGGAGAGCGTCGAAGCGGGGGCGGTGTT
CGCCGAGATCGGCCCGCGCATGGCCGAGTTGAGCGGTTCCCGGCTGGCCGCGCAGCAACAGATGGAAGGC
CTCCTGGCGCCGCACCGGCCCAAGGAGCCCGCGTGGTTCCTGGCCACCGTCGGAGTCTCGCCCGACCACC
AGGGCAAGGGTCTGGGCAGCGCCGTCGTGCTCCCCGGAGTGGAGGCGGCCGAGCGCGCCGGGGTGCCCGC
CTTCCTGGAGACCTCCGCGCCCCGCAACCTCCCCTTCTACGAGCGGCTCGGCTTCACCGTCACCGCCGAC
GTCGAGGTGCCCGAAGGACCGCGCACCTGGTGCATGACCCGCAAGCCCGGTGCCTGAACGCGTTAAGTCG
ACAATCAACCTCTGGATTACAAAATTTGTGAAAGATTGACTGGTATTCTTAACTATGTTGCTCCTTTTAC
GCTATGTGGATACGCTGCTTTAATGCCTTTGTATCATGCTATTGCTTCCCGTATGGCTTTCATTTTCTCC
TCCTTGTATAAATCCTGGTTGCTGTCTCTTTATGAGGAGTTGTGGCCCGTTGTCAGGCAACGTGGCGTGG
TGTGCACTGTGTTTGCTGACGCAACCCCCACTGGTTGGGGCATTGCCACCACCTGTCAGCTCCTTTCCGG
GACTTTCGCTTTCCCCCTCCCTATTGCCACGGCGGAACTCATCGCCGCCTGCCTTGCCCGCTGCTGGACA
GGGGCTCGGCTGTTGGGCACTGACAATTCCGTGGTGTTGTCGGGGAAATCATCGTCCTTTCCTTGGCTGC
TCGCCTGTGTTGCCACCTGGATTCTGCGCGGGACGTCCTTCTGCTACGTCCCTTCGGCCCTCAATCCAGC
GGACCTTCCTTCCCGCGGCCTGCTGCCGGCTCTGCGGCCTCTTCCGCGTCTTCGCCTTCGCCCTCAGACG
AGTCGGATCTCCCTTTGGGCCGCCTCCCCGCGTCGACTTTAAGACCAATGACTTACAAGGCAGCTGTAGA
TCTTAGCCACTTTTTAAAAGAAAAGGGGGGACTGGAAGGGCTAATTCACTCCCAACGAAGACAAGATCTG
CTTTTTGCTTGTACTGGGTCTCTCTGGTTAGACCAGATCTGAGCCTGGGAGCTCTCTGGCTAACTAGGGA
ACCCACTGCTTAAGCCTCAATAAAGCTTGCCTTGAGTGCTTCAAGTAGTGTGTGCCCGTCTGTTGTGTGA
CTCTGGTAACTAGAGATCCCTCAGACCCTTTTAGTCAGTGTGGAAAATCTCTAGCAGTACGTATAGTAGT
TCATGTCATCTTATTATTCAGTATTTATAACTTGCAAAGAAATGAATATCAGAGAGTGAGAGGAACTTGT
TTATTGCAGCTTATAATGGTTACAAATAAAGCAATAGCATCACAAATTTCACAAATAAAGCATTTTTTTC
ACTGCATTCTAGTTGTGGTTTGTCCAAACTCATCAATGTATCTTATCATGTCTGGCTCTAGCTATCCCGC
CCCTAACTCCGCCCATCCCGCCCCTAACTCCGCCCAGTTCCGCCCATTCTCCGCCCCATGGCTGACTAAT
TTTTTTTATTTATGCAGAGGCCGAGGCCGCCTCGGCCTCTGAGCTATTCCAGAAGTAGTGAGGAGGCTTT
TTTGGAGGCCTAGGGACGTACCCAATTCGCCCTATAGTGAGTCGTATTACGCGCGCTCACTGGCCGTCGT
TTTACAACGTCGTGACTGGGAAAACCCTGGCGTTACCCAACTTAATCGCCTTGCAGCACATCCCCCTTTC
GCCAGCTGGCGTAATAGCGAAGAGGCCCGCACCGATCGCCCTTCCCAACAGTTGCGCAGCCTGAATGGCG
AATGGG
[124 nt withheld, positions 3367-3490]
C
[91 nt withheld, positions 3492-3582]
A
[49 nt withheld, positions 3584-3632]
CCTTTGACGTTGGAGTCCACGTTCTTT
[37 nt withheld, positions 3660-3696]
ACCCTATCTCGGTCTATTCTTTTGATTTATAAGGGATTTTGCCGATTTCGGCCTATTGGTTAAAAAATGA
GCTGATTTAACAAAAATTTAACGCGAATTTTAACAAAATATTAACGCTTACAATTTAGGTGGCACTTTTC
GGGGAAATGTGCGCGGAACCCCTATTTGTTTATTTTTCTAAATACATTCAAATATGTATCCGCTCATGAG
ACAATAACCCTGATAAATGCTTCAATAATATTGAAAAAGGAAGAGTATGAGTATTCAACATTTCCGTGTC
GCCCTTATTCCCTTTTTTGCGGCATTTTGCCTTCCTGTTTTTGCTCACCCAGAAACGCTGGTGAAAGTAA
AAGATGCTGAAGATCAGTTGGGTGCACGAGTGGGTTACATCGAACTGGATCTCAACAGCGGTAAGATCCT
TGAGAGTTTTCGCCCCGAAGAACGTTTTCCAATGATGAGCACTTTTAAAGTTCTGCTATGTGGCGCGGTA
TTATCCCGTATTGACGCCGGGCAAGAGCAACTCGGTCGCCGCATACACTATTCTCAGAATGACTTGGTTG
AGTACTCACCAGTCACAGAAAAGCATCTTACGGATGGCATGACAGTAAGAGAATTATGCAGTGCTGCCAT
AACCATGAGTGATAACACTGCGGCCAACTTACTTCTGACAACGATCGGAGGACCGAAGGAGCTAACCGCT
TTTTTGCACAACATGGGGGATCATGTAACTCGCCTTGATCGTTGGGAACCGGAGCTGAATGAAGCCATAC
CAAACGACGAGCGTGACACCACGATGCCTGTAGCAATGGCAACAACGTTGCGCAAACTATTAACTGGCGA
ACTACTTACTCTAGCTTCCCGGCAACAATTAATAGACTGGATGGAGGCGGATAAAGTTGCAGGACCACTT
CTGCGCTCGGCCCTTCCGGCTGGCTGGTTTATTGCTGATAAATCTGGAGCCGGTGAGCGTGGGTCTCGCG
GTATCATTGCAGCACTGGGGCCAGATGGTAAGCCCTCCCGTATCGTAGTTATCTACACGACGGGGAGTCA
GGCAACTATGGATGAACGAAATAGACAGATCGCTGAGATAGGTGCCTCACTGATTAAGCATTGGTAACTG
TCAGACCAAGTTTACTCATATATACTTTAGATTGATTTAAAACTTCATTTTTAATTTAAAAGGATCTAGG
TGAAGATCCTTTTTGATAATCTCATGACCAAAATCCCTTAACGTGAGTTTTCGTTCCACTGAGCGTCAGA
CCCCGTAGAAAAGATCAAAGGATCTTCTTGAGATCCTTTTTTTCTGCGCGTAATCTGCTGCTTGCAAACA
AAAAAACCACCGCTACCAGCGGTGGTTTGTTTGCCGGATCAAGAGCTACCAACTCTTTTTCCGAAGGTAA
CTGGCTTCAGCAGAGCGCAGATACCAAATACTGTTCTTCTAGTGTAGCCGTAGTTAGGCCACCACTTCAA
GAACTCTGTAGCACCGCCTACATACCTCGCTCTGCTAATCCTGTTACCAGTGGCTGCTGCCAGTGGCGAT
AAGTCGTGTCTTACCGGGTTGGACTCAAGACGATAGTTACCGGATAAGGCGCAGCGGTCGGGCTGAACGG
GGGGTTCGTGCACACAGCCCAGCTTGGAGCGAACGACCTACACCGAACTGAGATACCTACAGCGTGAGCT
ATGAGAAAGCGCCACGCTTCCCGAAGGGAGAAAGGCGGACAGGTATCCGGTAAGCGGCAGGGTCGGAACA
GGAGAGCGCACGAGGGAGCTTCCAGGGGGAAACGCCTGGTATCTTTATAGTCCTGTCGGGTTTCGCCACC
TCTGACTTGAGCGTCGATTTTTGTGATGCTCGTCAGGGGGGCGGAGCCTATGGAAAAACGCCAGCAACGC
GGCCTTTTTACGGTTCCTGGCCTTTTGCTGGCCTTTTGCTCACATGTTCTTTCCTGCGTTATCCCCTGAT
TCTGTGGATAACCGTATTACCGCCTTTGAGTGAGCTGATACCGCTCGCCGCAGCCGAACGACCGAGCGCA
GCGAGTCAGTGAGCGAGGAAGCGGAAGAGCGCCCAATACGCAAACCGCCTCTCCCCGCGCGTTGGCCGAT
TCATTAATGCAGCTGGCACGACAGGTTTCCCGACTGGAAAGCGGGCAGTGAGCGCAACGCAATTAATGTG
AGTTAGCTCACTCATTAGGCACCCCAGGCTTTACACTTTATGCTTCCGGCTCGTATGTTGTGTGGAATTG
TGAGCGGATAACAATTTCACACAGGAAACAGCTATGACCATGATTACGCCAAGCGCGCAATTAACCCTCA
CTAAAGGGAACAAAAGCTGGAGCTGCAAGCTTAATGTAGTCTTATGCAATACTCTTGTAGTCTTGCAACA
TGGTAACGATGAGTTAGCAACATGCCTTACAAGGAGAGAAAAAGCACCGTGCATGCCGATTGGTGGAAGT
AAGGTGGTACGATCGTGCCTTATTAGGAAGGCAACAGACGGGTCTGACATGGATTGGACGAACCACTGAA
TTGCCGCATTGCAGAGATATTGTATTTAAGTGCCTAGCTCGATACATAAACGGGTCTCTCTGGTTAGACC
AGATCTGAGCCTGGGAGCTCTCTGGCTAACTAGGGAACCCACTGCTTAAGCCTCAATAAAGCTTGCCTTG
AGTGCTTCAAGTAGTGTGTGCCCGTCTGTTGTGTGACTCTGGTAACTAGAGATCCCTCAGACCCTTTTAG
TCAGTGTGGAAAATCTCTAGCAGTGGCGCCCGAACAGGGACTTGAAAGCGAAAGGGAAACCAGAGGAGCT
CTCTCGACGCAGGACTCGGCTTGCTGAAGCGCGCACGGCAAGAGGCGAGGGGCGGCGACTGGTGAGTACG
CCAAAAATTTTGACTAGCGGAGGCTAGAAGGAGAGAGATGGGTGCGAGAGCGTCAGTATTAAGCGGGGGA
GAATTAGATCGCGATGGGAAAAAATTCGGTTAAGGCCAGGGGGAAAGAAAAAATATAAATTAAAACATAT
AGTATGGGCAAGCAGGGAGCTAGAACGATTCGCAGTTAATCCTGGCCTGTTAGAAACATCAGAAGGCTGT
AGACAAATACTGGGACAGCTACAACCATCCCTTCAGACAGGATCAGAAGAACTTAGATCATTATATAATA
CAGTAGCAACCCTCTATTGTGTGCATCAAAGGATAGAGATAAAAGACACCAAGGAAGCTTTAGACAAGAT
AGAGGAAGAGCAAAACAAAAGTAAGACCACCGCACAGCAAGCGGCCGCTGATCTTCAGACCTGGAGGAGG
AGATATGAGGGACAATTGGAGAAGTGAATTATATAAATATAAAGTAGTAAAAATTGAACCATTAGGAGTA
GCACCCACCAAGGCAAAGAGAAGAGTGGTGCAGAGAGAAAAAAGAGCAGTGGGAATAGGAGCTTTGTTCC
TTGGGTTCTTGGGAGCAGCAGGAAGCACTATGGGCGCAGCGTCAATGACGCTGACGGTACAGGCCAGACA
ATTATTGTCTGGTATAGTGCAGCAGCAGAACAATTTGCTGAGGGCTATTGAGGCGCAACAGCATCTGTTG
CAACTCACAGTCTGGGGCATCAAGCAGCTCCAGGCAAGAATCCTGGCTGTGGAAAGATACCTAAAGGATC
AACAGCTCCTGGGGATTTGGGGTTGCTCTGGAAAACTCATTTGCACCACTGCTGTGCCTTGGAATGCTAG
TTGGAGTAATAAATCTCTGGAACAGATTTGGAATCACACGACCTGGATGGAGTGGGACAGAGAAATTAAC
AATTACACAAGCTTAATACACTCCTTAATTGAAGAATCGCAAAACCAGCAAGAAAAGAATGAACAAGAAT
TATTGGAATTAGATAAATGGGCAAGTTTGTGGAATTGGTTTAACATAACAAATTGGCTGTGGTATATAAA
ATTATTCATAATGATAGTAGGAGGCTTGGTAGGTTTAAGAATAGTTTTTGCTGTACTTTCTATAGTGAAT
AGAGTTAGGCAGGGATATTCACCATTATCGTTTCAGACCCACCTCCCAACCCCGAGGGGACCCAGAGAGG
GCCTATTTCCCATGATTCCTTCATATTTGCATATACGATACAAGGCTGTTAGAGAGATAATTAGAATTAA
TTTGACTGTAAACACAAAGATATTAGTACAAAATACGTGACGTAGAAAGTAATAATTTCTTGGGTAGTTT
GCAGTTTTAAAATTATGTTTTAAAATGGACTATCATATGCTTACCGTAACTTGAAAGTATTTCGATTTCT
TGGCTTTATATATCTTGTGGAAAGGACGAAACACCGCACCGATCTTGACGACCATGGTTTTAGAGCTAGA
AATAGCAAGTTAAAATAAGGCTAGTCCGTTATCAACTTGAAAAAGTGGCACCGAGTCGGTGCTTTTTTAA
GCTTGGCGTAACTAGATCTTGAGACAAATGGCAGTATTCATCCACAATTTTAAAAGAAAAGGGGGGATTG
GGGGGTACAGTGCAGGGGAAAGAATAGTAGACATAATAGCAACAGACATACAAACTAAAGAATTACAAAA
ACAAATTACAAAAATTCAAAATTTTCGGGTTTATTACAGGGACAGCAGAGATCCACTTTGGCGCCGGCTC
GAGGGGG
