>Addgene plasmid #76940 | NEK8 gRNA (BRDN0001145560) | depositor partial sequence | sequence record 144400 | Target Sequence
CACCGATCTTGACGACCATG
