>Addgene plasmid #76940 | NEK8 gRNA (BRDN0001145560) | addgene partial sequence | sequence record 186803 | hU6-F
CGTAGAAAGTAATAATTTCTTGGGTAGTTTGCAGTTTTAAAATTATGTTTTAAAATGGACTATCATATGC
TTACCGTAACTTGAAAGTATTTCGATTTCTTGGCTTTATATATCTTGTGGAAAGGACGAAACACCGCACC
GATCTTGACGACCATGGTTTTAGAGCTAGAAATAGCAAGTTAAAATAAGGCTAGTCCGTTATCAACTTGA
AAAAGTGGCACCGAGTCGGTGCTTTTTTAAGCTTGGCGTAACTAGATCTTGAGACAAATGGCAGTATTCA
TCCACAATTTTAAAAGAAAAGGGGGGATTGGGGGGTACAGTGCAGGGGAAAGAATAGTAGACATAATAGC
AACAGACATACAAACTAAAGAATTACAAAAACAAATTACAAAAATTCAAAATTTTCGGGTTTATTACAGG
GACAGCAGAGATCCACTTTGGCGCCGGCTCGAGGGGGCCCGGGTGCAAAGATGGATAAAGTTTTAAACAG
AGAGGAATCTTTGCAGCTAATGGACCTTCTAGGTCTTGAAAGGAGTGGGAATTGGCTCCGGTGCCCGTCA
GTGGGCAGAG
